Addgene plasmid #178667: A1-LCD+7R
Purpose: Bacterial expression of N-terminally 6His tagged A1-LCD with seven Arg residues added (LCD: low-complexity domain, aa 186-320)
Depositing lab: Tanja Mittag. Depositing organization: St. Jude Children's Research Hospital. Publication: Deciphering how naturally occurring sequence features impact the phase behaviours of disordered prion-like domains. Bremer A, Farag M, Borcherds WM, Peran I, Martin EW, Pappu RV, Mittag T. Nat Chem. 2022 Feb;14(2):196-207. doi: 10.1038/s41557-021-00840-w. Epub 2021 Dec 20. PubMed 34931046.
Backbone
  Vector backbone: pDEST17
  Vector type: Bacterial Expression
Growth in bacteria
  Bacterial resistance: Ampicillin, 100 μg/mL
  Growth temperature: 37°C
  Growth strain: DH5alpha
  Copy number: Low Copy
Gene/Insert
  Gene/Insert name: A1-LCD+7R
  Species: H. sapiens (human)
  Mutation: seven Arg residues added
  Entrez Gene: HNRNPA1 (a.k.a. ALS19, ALS20, HNRPA1, HNRPA1L3, IBMPFD3, MPD3, UP 1, hnRNP A1, hnRNP-A1)
  Tag / fusion protein: 6xHis (N terminal on insert)
  Cloning method: Gateway Cloning
Terms and licenses: Academic/Nonprofit Terms; Industry Terms: Not Available to Industry
How to cite: A1-LCD+7R was a gift from Tanja Mittag (Addgene plasmid # 178667 ; http://n2t.net/addgene:178667 ; RRID:Addgene_178667)
