[The description below was written by a language model from this plasmid's Addgene catalogue record and pLannotate feature annotations shown in this document.]
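Description:
A1-LCD+7R is a bacterial expression plasmid built on the Gateway destination vector pDEST17. It produces a variant of the low-complexity domain (LCD, residues 186–320) of human hnRNP A1 (HNRNPA1) in which seven arginine residues have been added. The 5,164-nt sequence carries a pBR322-type backbone. This includes a ColE1/pMB1 origin together with the bom region and the rop gene, which holds copy number down and fits the catalogue's "low copy" designation. Selection is by ampicillin through the β-lactamase gene and its own promoter. Only fragments of the tetracycline efflux gene and its promoter remain, so these are backbone remnants rather than a usable marker.

Expression is driven by a T7 promoter followed by the phage T7 gene 10 ribosome binding site, so it needs a host that supplies T7 RNA polymerase. Transcription ends at a T7 terminator. The reading frame begins with an N-terminal histidine tag, recorded as 6xHis and matched by the annotation software as a partial 8xHis hit. It continues through the attB1 site left by Gateway recombination and a TEV protease recognition site, and then into the LCD coding segment. The TEV site should allow the tag to be removed after affinity purification. The insert is closed by attB2. The annotation tool matched the insert to the bovine hnRNP A1 orthologue, but the catalogue gives the species as human. A short match to a T7 gene 10–derived solubility tag lies downstream of attB2 and appears to be vector sequence rather than part of the product.

The associated publication title indicates that the construct supplies recombinant protein for studying how sequence features of disordered prion-like domains affect their phase behaviour. The added arginines would here serve as a designed sequence perturbation.
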