Features (pLannotate 1.2.2; 18 found; start..end, strand, type, name):
     21..39      +  promoter       T7 promoter: promoter for bacteriophage T7 RNA polymerase
     71..93      +  RBS            RBS: efficient ribosome binding site from bacteriophage T7 gene 10 (Olins and Rangwala, 1989)
    111..131     +  CDS            8xHis (fragment): 8xHis affinity tag
    140..164     +  protein_bind   attB1: mutant version of attB; recombination site for the Gateway® BP reaction BP Clonase™
    185..204     +  CDS            TEV site (fragment): tobacco etch virus (TEV) protease recognition and cleavage site
    209..613     +  CDS            HNRNPA1 (fragment): ROA1_BOVIN - Also known as HNRPA1. Experimental evidence at protein level: Swiss-Prot protein existence level 1. Involved in the packaging of pre-mRNA into hnRNP particles, transport of poly(A) mRNA from the nucleus to the cytoplasm and may modulate splice site selection. May bind to specific miRNA hairpins. Binds to the IRES and thereby inhibits the translation of the apoptosis protease activating factor APAF1. From Bos taurus (Bovine).
    633..657     -  protein_bind   attB2: mutant version of attB; recombination site for the Gateway® BP reaction BP Clonase™
    667..716     +  CDS            SET1 (fragment): solubility-enhancement tag derived from T7 phage gene 10B
    724..771     +  terminator     T7 terminator: transcription terminator for bacteriophage T7 RNA polymerase
    797..1089    -  CDS            TcR (fragment): tetracycline efflux protein; tet; confers resistance to tetracycline
   1137..1165    -  promoter       tet promoter: E. coli promoter for tetracycline efflux protein gene
   1278..1382    +  promoter       AmpR promoter: bla
   1383..2243    +  CDS            AmpR: β-lactamase; bla; confers resistance to ampicillin, carbenicillin, and related antibiotics
   2414..3002    +  rep_origin     ori: high-copy-number ColE1/pMB1/pBR322/pUC origin of replication
   3188..3327    -  misc_feature   bom: basis of mobility region from pBR322
   3429..3620    -  CDS            rop: Rop protein, which maintains plasmids at low copy number; rop
   3637..4017    +  CDS            YPB1_ECOLX: Protein predicted: Swiss-Prot protein existence level 4. From Escherichia coli.
   4259..5163    -  CDS            TcR (fragment): tetracycline efflux protein; tet; confers resistance to tetracycline
>Addgene plasmid #178667 | A1-LCD+7R | addgene full sequence | sequence record 357172 | Addgene NGS Result
AGATCTCGATCCCGCGAAATTAATACGACTCACTATAGGGAGACCACAACGGTTTCCCTCTAGAAATAAT
TTTGTTTAACTTTAAGAAGGAGATATACATATGTCGTACTACCATCACCATCACCATCACCTCGAATCAA
CAAGTTTGTACAAAAAAGCAGGCTCCGCGGCCGCCCCCTTCACCGAAAACCTGTATTTTCAGGGTAGCAT
GGCAAGCGCAAGCAGCAGCCAGCGTGGTCGTAGCGGTCGTGGTAATTTTGGTGGTGGTCGCGGTGGTGGT
TTTGGTGGCAATGATAATTTTGGCCGTGGCGGTAATTTTTCAGGTCGTGGTGGCTTTGGCGGTAGCCGTG
GTGGTGGCCGTTATGGTGGTAGTGGTGATCGTTATAATGGCTTTGGTAATGATGGTCGCAACTTTGGTGG
CGGTGGTAGCTATAATGATTTTGGCAATTATAACAACCAGAGCAGCAATTTCGGTCCGATGAAAGGTGGC
AATTTTCGTGGTCGTTCAAGCGGTCCGTATGGACGTGGTGGTCAGTATTTTGCCAAACCGCGTAATCAAG
GTGGTTATGGCGGTTCAAGCAGCTCACGTAGCTATGGCAGCGGTCGTCGTTTTTAAAAGGGTGGGCGCGC
CGACCCAGCTTTCTTGTACAAAGTGGTTGATTCGAGGCTGCTAACAAAGCCCGAAAGGAAGCTGAGTTGG
CTGCTGCCACCGCTGAGCAATAACTAGCATAACCCCTTGGGGCCTCTAAACGGGTCTTGAGGGGTTTTTT
GCTGAAAGGAGGAACTATATCCGGATATCCACAGGACGGGTGTGGTCGCCATGATCGCGTAGTCGATAGT
GGCTCCAAGTAGCGAAGCGAGCAGGACTGGGCGGCGGCCAAAGCGGTCGGACAGTGCTCCGAGAACGGGT
GCGCATAGAAATTGCATCAACGCATATAGCGCTAGCAGCACGCCATAGTGACTGGCGATGCTGTCGGAAT
GGACGATATCCCGCAAGAGGCCCGGCAGTACCGGCATAACCAAGCCTATGCCTACAGCATCCAGGGTGAC
GGTGCCGAGGATGACGATGAGCGCATTGTTAGATTTCATACACGGTGCCTGACTGCGTTAGCAATTTAAC
TGTGATAAACTACCGCATTAAAGCTTATCGATGATAAGCTGTCAAACATGAGAATTCTTGAAGACGAAAG
GGCCTCGTGATACGCCTATTTTTATAGGTTAATGTCATGATAATAATGGTTTCTTAGACGTCAGGTGGCA
CTTTTCGGGGAAATGTGCGCGGAACCCCTATTTGTTTATTTTTCTAAATACATTCAAATATGTATCCGCT
CATGAGACAATAACCCTGATAAATGCTTCAATAATATTGAAAAAGGAAGAGTATGAGTATTCAACATTTC
CGTGTCGCCCTTATTCCCTTTTTTGCGGCATTTTGCCTTCCTGTTTTTGCTCACCCAGAAACGCTGGTGA
AAGTAAAAGATGCTGAAGATCAGTTGGGTGCACGAGTGGGTTACATCGAACTGGATCTCAACAGCGGTAA
GATCCTTGAGAGTTTTCGCCCCGAAGAACGTTTTCCAATGATGAGCACTTTTAAAGTTCTGCTATGTGGC
GCGGTATTATCCCGTGTTGACGCCGGGCAAGAGCAACTCGGTCGCCGCATACACTATTCTCAGAATGACT
TGGTTGAGTACTCACCAGTCACAGAAAAGCATCTTACGGATGGCATGACAGTAAGAGAATTATGCAGTGC
TGCCATAACCATGAGTGATAACACTGCGGCCAACTTACTTCTGACAACGATCGGAGGACCGAAGGAGCTA
ACCGCTTTTTTGCACAACATGGGGGATCATGTAACTCGCCTTGATCGTTGGGAACCGGAGCTGAATGAAG
CCATACCAAACGACGAGCGTGACACCACGATGCCTGCAGCAATGGCAACAACGTTGCGCAAACTATTAAC
TGGCGAACTACTTACTCTAGCTTCCCGGCAACAATTAATAGACTGGATGGAGGCGGATAAAGTTGCAGGA
CCACTTCTGCGCTCGGCCCTTCCGGCTGGCTGGTTTATTGCTGATAAATCTGGAGCCGGTGAGCGTGGGT
CTCGCGGTATCATTGCAGCACTGGGGCCAGATGGTAAGCCCTCCCGTATCGTAGTTATCTACACGACGGG
GAGTCAGGCAACTATGGATGAACGAAATAGACAGATCGCTGAGATAGGTGCCTCACTGATTAAGCATTGG
TAACTGTCAGACCAAGTTTACTCATATATACTTTAGATTGATTTAAAACTTCATTTTTAATTTAAAAGGA
TCTAGGTGAAGATCCTTTTTGATAATCTCATGACCAAAATCCCTTAACGTGAGTTTTCGTTCCACTGAGC
GTCAGACCCCGTAGAAAAGATCAAAGGATCTTCTTGAGATCCTTTTTTTCTGCGCGTAATCTGCTGCTTG
CAAACAAAAAAACCACCGCTACCAGCGGTGGTTTGTTTGCCGGATCAAGAGCTACCAACTCTTTTTCCGA
AGGTAACTGGCTTCAGCAGAGCGCAGATACCAAATACTGTCCTTCTAGTGTAGCCGTAGTTAGGCCACCA
CTTCAAGAACTCTGTAGCACCGCCTACATACCTCGCTCTGCTAATCCTGTTACCAGTGGCTGCTGCCAGT
GGCGATAAGTCGTGTCTTACCGGGTTGGACTCAAGACGATAGTTACCGGATAAGGCGCAGCGGTCGGGCT
GAACGGGGGGTTCGTGCACACAGCCCAGCTTGGAGCGAACGACCTACACCGAACTGAGATACCTACAGCG
TGAGCTATGAGAAAGCGCCACGCTTCCCGAAGGGAGAAAGGCGGACAGGTATCCGGTAAGCGGCAGGGTC
GGAACAGGAGAGCGCACGAGGGAGCTTCCAGGGGGAAACGCCTGGTATCTTTATAGTCCTGTCGGGTTTC
GCCACCTCTGACTTGAGCGTCGATTTTTGTGATGCTCGTCAGGGGGGCGGAGCCTATGGAAAAACGCCAG
CAACGCGGCCTTTTTACGGTTCCTGGCCTTTTGCTGGCCTTTTGCTCACATGTTCTTTCCTGCGTTATCC
CCTGATTCTGTGGATAACCGTATTACCGCCTTTGAGTGAGCTGATACCGCTCGCCGCAGCCGAACGACCG
AGCGCAGCGAGTCAGTGAGCGAGGAAGCGGAAGAGCGCCTGATGCGGTATTTTCTCCTTACGCATCTGTG
CGGTATTTCACACCGCAATGGTGCACTCTCAGTACAATCTGCTCTGATGCCGCATAGTTAAGCCAGTATA
CACTCCGCTATCGCTACGTGACTGGGTCATGGCTGCGCCCCGACACCCGCCAACACCCGCTGACGCGCCC
TGACGGGCTTGTCTGCTCCCGGCATCCGCTTACAGACAAGCTGTGACCGTCTCCGGGAGCTGCATGTGTC
AGAGGTTTTCACCGTCATCACCGAAACGCGCGAGGCAGCTGCGGTAAAGCTCATCAGCGTGGTCGTGAAG
CGATTCACAGATGTCTGCCTGTTCATCCGCGTCCAGCTCGTTGAGTTTCTCCAGAAGCGTTAATGTCTGG
CTTCTGATAAAGCGGGCCATGTTAAGGGCGGTTTTTTCCTGTTTGGTCACTGATGCCTCCGTGTAAGGGG
GATTTCTGTTCATGGGGGTAATGATACCGATGAAACGAGAGAGGATGCTCACGATACGGGTTACTGATGA
TGAACATGCCCGGTTACTGGAACGTTGTGAGGGTAAACAACTGGCGGTATGGATGCGGCGGGACCAGAGA
AAAATCACTCAGGGTCAATGCCAGCGCTTCGTTAATACAGATGTAGGTGTTCCACAGGGTAGCCAGCAGC
ATCCTGCGATGCAGATCCGGAACATAATGGTGCAGGGCGCTGACTTCCGCGTTTCCAGACTTTACGAAAC
ACGGAAACCGAAGACCATTCATGTTGTTGCTCAGGTCGCAGACGTTTTGCAGCAGCAGTCGCTTCACGTT
CGCTCGCGTATCGGTGATTCATTCTGCTAACCAGTAAGGCAACCCCGCCAGCCTAGCCGGGTCCTCAACG
ACAGGAGCACGATCATGCGCACCCGTGGCCAGGACCCAACGCTGCCCGAGATGCGCCGCGTGCGGCTGCT
GGAGATGGCGGACGCGATGGATATGTTCTGCCAAGGGTTGGTTTGCGCATTCACAGTTCTCCGCAAGAAT
TGATTGGCTCCAATTCTTGGAGTGGTGAATCCGTTAGCGAGGTGCCGCCGGCTTCCATTCAGGTCGAGGT
GGCCCGGCTCCATGCACCGCGACGCAACGCGGGGAGGCAGACAAGGTATAGGGCGGCGCCTACAATCCAT
GCCAACCCGTTCCATGTGCTCGCCGAGGCGGCATAAATCGCCGTGACGATCAGCGGTCCAATGATCGAAG
TTAGGCTGGTAAGAGCCGCGAGCGATCCTTGAAGCTGTCCCTGATGGTCGTCATCTACCTGCCTGGACAG
CATGGCCTGCAACGCGGGCATCCCGATGCCGCCGGAAGCGAGAAGAATCATAATGGGGAAGGCCATCCAG
CCTCGCGTCGCGAACGCCAGCAAGACGTAGCCCAGCGCGTCGGCCGCCATGCCGGCGATAATGGCCTGCT
TCTCGCCGAAACGTTTGGTGGCGGGACCAGTGACGAAGGCTTGAGCGAGGGCGTGCAAGATTCCGAATAC
CGCAAGCGACAGGCCGATCATCGTCGCGCTCCAGCGAAAGCGGTCCTCGCCGAAAATGACCCAGAGCGCT
GCCGGCACCTGTCCTACGAGTTGCATGATAAAGAAGACAGTCATAAGTGCGGCGACGATAGTCATGCCCC
GCGCCCACCGGAAGGAGCTGACTGGGTTGAAGGCTCTCAAGGGCATCGGTCGATCGACGCTCTCCCTTAT
GCGACTCCTGCATTAGGAAGCAGCCCAGTAGTAGGTTGAGGCCGTTGAGCACCGCCGCCGCAAGGAATGG
TGCATGCAAGGAGATGGCGCCCAACAGTCCCCCGGCCACGGGGCCTGCCACCATACCCACGCCGAAACAA
GCGCTCATGAGCCCGAAGTGGCGAGCCCGATCTTCCCCATCGGTGATGTCGGCGATATAGGCGCCAGCAA
CCGCACCTGTGGCGCCGGTGATGCCGGCCACGATGCGTCCGGCGTAGAGGATCG
