>Addgene plasmid #178667 | A1-LCD+7R | depositor partial sequence | sequence record 357171 | ORF Sequence
ATGTCGTACTACCATCACCATCACCATCACCTCGAATCAACAAGTTTGTACAAAAAAGCAGGCTCCGCGG
CCGCCCCCTTCACCGAAAACCTGTATTTTCAGGGTAGCATGGCAAGCGCAAGCAGCAGCCAGCGTGGTCG
TAGCGGTCGTGGTAATTTTGGTGGTGGTCGCGGTGGTGGTTTTGGTGGCAATGATAATTTTGGCCGTGGC
GGTAATTTTTCAGGTCGTGGTGGCTTTGGCGGTAGCCGTGGTGGTGGCCGTTATGGTGGTAGTGGTGATC
GTTATAATGGCTTTGGTAATGATGGTCGCAACTTTGGTGGCGGTGGTAGCTATAATGATTTTGGCAATTA
TAACAACCAGAGCAGCAATTTCGGTCCGATGAAAGGTGGCAATTTTCGTGGTCGTTCAAGCGGTCCGTAT
GGACGTGGTGGTCAGTATTTTGCCAAACCGCGTAATCAAGGTGGTTATGGCGGTTCAAGCAGCTCACGTA
GCTATGGCAGCGGTCGTCGTTTTTAA
